>Addgene plasmid #118905 | pOCC110 | depositor full sequence | sequence record 224695 | Full Sequence
AGCTGCCACCATTTTGTTCGCCCAGGACTCTAGCTATAGTTCTAGTGGTTGGCTACGTATACTCCGGAAT
ATTAATAGATCATGGAGATAATTAAAATGATAACCATCTCGCAAATAAATAAGTATTTTACTGTTTTCGT
AACAGTTTTGTAATAAAAAAACCTATAAATATTCCGGATTATTCATACCGTCCCACCATCGGGCGCGGAT
CGCCACCATGGGCAGCAGCCATCACCATCACCATCACAGCAGCGGCAGACTGGAAGTTCTGTTCCAGGGG
CCGGCGGCCGCAAGCGCTATGGCCACAACCTGTTACATTGCACAAGATAAAAATATATCATCACGAACAG
TAAAACTGTCTGCTTACATAAACAGTAATACAAGGGGTGTTATGCAGTTTAAGGTTTACACCTATAAAAG
AGAGAGCCGTTATCGTCTGTTTGTGGATGTACAGAGTGATATTATTGACACGCCCGGGCGACGGATGGTG
ATCCCCCTGGCCAGTGCCCGTCTGCTGTCAGATAAAGTCTCCCGTGAACTTTACCCGGTGGTGCATATCG
GGGATGAAAGCTGGCGCATGATGACCACCGATATGGCCAGTGTGCCGGTCTCCGTTATCGGGGAAGAAGT
GGCTGATCTCAGCCACCGCGAAAATGACATCAAAAACGCCATTAACCTGATGTTCTGGGGAATATAAATG
TCAGGCTCCCTTATACACAGCCAGTGGCGCGCCGCTGCCCGAGACCGGCGGCTAATAGAAGCTTGTCGAG
AAGTACTAGAGGATCATAATCAGCCATACCACATTTGTAGAGGTTTTACTTGCTTTAAAAAACCTCCCAC
ACCTCCCCCTGAACCTGAAACATAAAATGAATGCAATTGTTGTTGTTAACTTGTTTATTGCAGCTTATAA
TGGTTACAAATAAAGCAATAGCATCACAAATTTCACAAATAAAGCATTTTTTTCACTGCATTCTAGTTGT
GGTTTGTCCAAACTCATCAATGTATCTTATCATGTCTGGATCTGATCACTGCTTGAGCCTAGGAGATCCG
AACCAGATAAGTGAAAGCCTGCATCCGCAGATCTTAATTAATAAAACACGATACATTGTTATTAGTACAT
TTATTAAGCGCTAGATTCTGTGCGTTGTTGATTTACAGACAATTGTTGTACGTATTTTAATAATTCATTA
AATTTATAATCTTTAGGGTGGTATGTTAGAGCGAAAATCAAATGATTTTCAGCGTCTTTATATCTGAATT
TAAATATTAAATCCTCAATAGATTTGTAAAATAGGTTTCGATTAGTTTCAAACAAGGGTTGTTTTTCCGA
ACCGATGGCTGGACTATCTAATGGATTTTCGCTCAACGCCACAAAACTTGCCAAATCTTGTAGCAGCAAT
CTAGCTTTGTCGATATTCGTTTGTGTTTTGTTTTGTAATAAAGGTTCGACGTCGTTCAAAATATTATGCG
CTTTTGTATTTCTTTCATCACTGTCGTTAGTGTACAATTGACTCGACGTAAACACGTTAAATAACGCTTG
GACATATTTAACATCGGGCGTGTTAGCTTTATTAGGCCGATTATCGTCGTCGTCCCAACCCTCGTCGTTA
GAAGTTGCTTCCGAAGACGATTTTGCCATAGCCACACGACGCCTATTAATTGTGTCGGCTAACACGTCCG
CGATCAAATTTGTAGTTGAGCTTTTTGGGCCTCATGGGCCTTCCGCTCACTGCCCGCTTTCCAGTCGGGA
AACCTGTCGTGCCAGCTGCATTAACATGGTCATAGCTGTTTCCTTGCGTATTGGGCGCTCTCCGCTTCCT
CGCTCACTGACTCGCTGCGCTCGGTCGTTCGGGTAAAGCCTGGGGTGCCTAATGAGCAAAAGGCCAGCAA
AAGGCCAGGAACCGTAAAAAGGCCGCGTTGCTGGCGTTTTTCCATAGGCTCCGCCCCCCTGACGAGCATC
ACAAAAATCGACGCTCAAGTCAGAGGTGGCGAAACCCGACAGGACTATAAAGATACCAGGCGTTTCCCCC
TGGAAGCTCCCTCGTGCGCTCTCCTGTTCCGACCCTGCCGCTTACCGGATACCTGTCCGCCTTTCTCCCT
TCGGGAAGCGTGGCGCTTTCTCATAGCTCACGCTGTAGGTATCTCAGTTCGGTGTAGGTCGTTCGCTCCA
AGCTGGGCTGTGTGCACGAACCCCCCGTTCAGCCCGACCGCTGCGCCTTATCCGGTAACTATCGTCTTGA
GTCCAACCCGGTAAGACACGACTTATCGCCACTGGCAGCAGCCACTGGTAACAGGATTAGCAGAGCGAGG
TATGTAGGCGGTGCTACAGAGTTCTTGAAGTGGTGGCCTAACTACGGCTACACTAGAAGAACAGTATTTG
GTATCTGCGCTCTGCTGAAGCCAGTTACCTTCGGAAAAAGAGTTGGTAGCTCTTGATCCGGCAAACAAAC
CACCGCTGGTAGCGGTGGTTTTTTTGTTTGCAAGCAGCAGATTACGCGCAGAAAAAAAGGATCTCAAGAA
GATCCTTTGATCTTTTCTACGGGGTCTGACGCTCAGTGGAACGAAAACTCACGTTAAGGGATTTTGGTCA
TGAGATTATCAAAAAGGATCTTCACCTAGATCCTTTTAAATTAAAAATGAAGTTTTAAATCAATCTAAAG
TATATATGAGTAAACTTGGTCTGACAGTTACCAATGCTTAATCAGTGAGGCACCTATCTCAGCGATCTGT
CTATTTCGTTCATCCATAGTTGCCTGACTCCCCGTCGTGTAGATAACTACGATACGGGAGGGCTTACCAT
CTGGCCCCAGTGCTGCAATGATACCGCGAGACCCACGCTCACCGGCTCCAGATTTATCAGCAATAAACCA
GCCAGCCGGAAGGGCCGAGCGCAGAAGTGGTCCTGCAACTTTATCCGCCTCCATCCAGTCTATTAATTGT
TGCCGGGAAGCTAGAGTAAGTAGTTCGCCAGTTAATAGTTTGCGCAACGTTGTTGCCATTGCTGCAGGCA
TCGTGGTGTCACGCTCGTCGTTTGGTATGGCTTCATTCAGCTCCGGTTCCCAACGATCAAGGCGAGTTAC
ATGATCCCCCATGTTGTGCAAAAAAGCGGTTAGCTCCTTCGGTCCTCCGATCGTTGTCAGAAGTAAGTTG
GCCGCAGTGTTATCACTCATGGTTATGGCAGCACTGCATAATTCTCTTACTGTCATGCCATCCGTAAGAT
GCTTTTCTGTGACTGGTGAGTACTCAACCAAGTCATTCTGAGAATAGTGTATGCGGCGACCGAGTTGCTC
TTGCCCGGCGTCAACACGGGATAATACCGCGCCACATAGCAGAACTTTAAAAGTGCTCATCATTGGAAAA
CGTTCTTCGGGGCGAAAACTCTCAAGGATCTTACCGCTGTTGAGATCCAGTTCGATGTAACCCACTCGTG
CACCCAACTGATCTTCAGCATCTTTTACTTTCACCAGCGTTTCTGGGTGAGCAAAAACAGGAAGGCAAAA
TGCCGCAAAAAAGGGAATAAGGGCGACACGGAAATGTTGAATACTCATTACTCTTCCTTTTTCAATATTA
TTGAAGCATTTATCAGGGTTATTGTCTCATGAGCGGATACATATTTGAATGTATTTAGAAAAATAAACAA
ATAGGGGTTCCGCGCACATTTCCCCGAAAAGTGCCACCTAAATTGTAAGCGTTAATATTTTGTTAAAATT
CGCGTTAAATTTTTGTTAAATCAGCTCATTTTTTAACCAATAGGCCGAAATCGGCAAAATCCCTTATAAA
TCAAAAGAATAGACCGAGATAGGGTTGAGTGGCCGCTACAGGGCGCTCCCATTCGCCATTCAGGCTGCGC
AACTGTTGGGAAGGGCGTTTCGGTGCGGGCCTCTTCGCTATTACGCCAGCTGGCGAAAGGGGGATGTGCT
GCAAGGCGATTAAGTTGGGTAACGCCAGGGTTTTCCCAGTCACGACGTTGTAAAACGACGGCCAGTGAGC
GCGACGTAATACGACTCACTATAGGGCGAATTGGCGGAAGGCCGTCAAGGCCGTGACGTTAAAACTATTA
AGCCATCCAATCGACCGTTAGTCGAATCAGGACCGCTGGTGCGAGAAGCCGCGAAGTATGGCGAATGCAT
CGTATAACGTGTGGAGTCCGCTCATTAGAGCGTCATGTTTAGACAAGAAAGCTACATATTTAATTGATCC
CGATGATTTTATTGATAAATTGACCCTAACTCCATACACGGTATTCTACAATGGCGGGGTTTTGGTCAAA
ATTTCCGGACTGCGATTGTACATGCTGTTAACGGCTCCGCCCACTATTAATGAAATTAAAAATTCCAATT
TTAAAAAACGCAGCAAGAGAAACATTTGTATGAAAGAATGCGTAGAAGGAAAGAAAAATGTCGTGGACAT
GCTGAACAACAAGATTAATATGCCTCCGTGTATAAAAAAAATATTGAACGATTTGAAAGAAAACAATGTA
CCGCGCGGCGGTATGTACAGGAAGAGGTTTATACTAAACTGTTACATTGCAAACGTGGTTTCGTGTGCCA
AGTGTGAAAACCGATGTTTAATCAAGGCTCTGACGCATTTCTACAACCACGACTCCAAGTGTGTGGGTGA
AGTCATGCATCTTTTAATCAAATCCCAAGATGTGTATAAACCACCAAACTGCCAAAAAATGAAAACTGTG
GACAAGCTCTGTCCGTTTGCTGGCAACTGCAAGGGTCTCAATCCTATTTGTAATTATTGAATAATAAAAC
AATTATAAATGCTAAATTTGTTTTTTATTAACGATACAAACCAAACGCAACAAGAACATTTGTAGTATTA
TCTATAATTGAAAACGCGTAGTTATAATCGCTGAGGTAATATTTAAAATCATTTTCAAATGATTCACAGT
TAATTTGCGACAATATAATTTTATTTTCACATAAACTAGACGCCTTGTCGTCTTCTTCTTCGTATTCCTT
CTCTTTTTCATTTTTCTCCTCATAAAAATTAACATAGTTATTATCGTATCCATATATGTATCTATCGTAT
AGAGTAAATTTTTTGTTGTCATAAATATATATGTCTTTTTTAATGGGGTGTATAGTACCGCTGCGCATAG
TTTTTCTGTAATTTACAACAGTGCTATTTTCTGGTAGTTCTTCGGAGTGTGTTGCTTTAATTATTAAATT
TATATAATCAATGAATTTGGGATCGTCGGTTTTGTACAATATGTTGCCGGCATAGTACGCAGCTTCTTCT
AGTTCAATTACACCATTTTTTAGCAGCACCGGATTAACATAACTTTCCAAAATGTTGTACGAACCGTTAA
ACAAAAACAGTTCACCTCCCTTTTCTATACTATTGTCTGCGAGCAGTTGTTTGTTGTTAAAAATAACAGC
CATTGTAATGAGACGCACAAACTAATATCACA
Features (pLannotate 1.2.2; 16 found; start..end, strand, type, name):
     79..170     +  promoter       polyhedrin promoter: polh from Autographa californica; promoter for the baculovirus polyhedrin gene
    230..247     +  CDS            7xHis (fragment): 6xHis affinity tag
    392..694     +  CDS            ccdB: CCDB_ECOLI - Also known as G, letB, letD. Experimental evidence at protein level: Swiss-Prot protein existence level 1. Toxic component of a type II toxin-antitoxin (TA) system, functioning in plasmid maintainence. Responsible for the post- segregational killing (PSK) of plasmid-free cells, also referred to as a plasmid addiction system. Half-life of over 2 hours. Cell killing by CcdB is accompanied by filamentation, defects in chromosome and plasmid segregation, defects in cell division, formation of anucleate cells, decreased DNA synthesis and plasmid loss. Interferes with the activity of DN
    782..865     +  CDS            large T antigen (fragment): large T antigen from SV40 (simian virus 40)
    888..1022    +  polyA_signal   SV40 poly(A) signal: SV40 polyadenylation signal
   1095..1467    +  3'UTR          polyhedrin 3' UTR: 3' UTR from the Autographa californica nucleopolyhedrovirus polyhedrin gene (Suzuki et al., 2006)
   1727..1774    -  CDS            lacI (fragment): lac repressor; lacI; The lac repressor binds to the lac operator to inhibit transcription in E. coli. This inhibition can be relieved by adding lactose or isopropyl-β-D-thiogalactopyranoside (IPTG).
   1811..1851    -  rep_origin     RSF ori (fragment): Plasmids containing the RSF 1030 origin of replication can be propagated in E. coli cells that contain additional plasmids with compatible origins.
   1929..2517    -  rep_origin     ori: high-copy-number ColE1/pMB1/pBR322/pUC origin of replication
   2688..3548    -  CDS            AmpR: β-lactamase; bla; confers resistance to ampicillin, carbenicillin, and related antibiotics
   3550..3654    -  promoter       AmpR promoter: bla
   3680..3811    -  rep_origin     M13 ori (fragment): M13 bacteriophage origin of replication; arrow indicates direction of (+) strand synthesis
   3832..3988    -  CDS            lacZα (fragment): LacZα fragment of β-galactosidase; lacZ fragment
   3997..4015    +  promoter       T7 promoter: promoter for bacteriophage T7 RNA polymerase
   4118..4747    +  CDS            LEF-2: LEF2_NPVAC - Experimental evidence at protein level: Swiss-Prot protein existence level 1. Plays an essential role in viral DNA replication. Does not seem to participate in the initiation step but is rather important for the amplification of DNA. Also required for expression from the vp39 and polh promoters. From Autographa californica nuclear polyhedrosis virus (AcMNPV).
   4788..5393    +  CDS            ORF603: baculovirus ORF603 protein
