>Addgene plasmid #118905 | pOCC110 | addgene full sequence | sequence record 232327 | Addgene NGS Result
ATCATGGAGATAATTAAAATGATAACCATCTCGCAAATAAATAAGTATTTTACTGTTTTCGTAACAGTTT
TGTAATAAAAAAACCTATAAATATTCCGGATTATTCATACCGTCCCACCATCGGGCGCGGATCGCCACCA
TGGGCAGCAGCCATCACCATCACCATCACAGCAGCGGCAGACTGGAAGTTCTGTTCCAGGGGCCGGCGGC
CGCAAGCGCTATGGCCACAACCTGTTACATTGCACAAGATAAAAATATATCATCACGAACAGTAAAACTG
TCTGCTTACATAAACAGTAATACAAGGGGTGTTATGCAGTTTAAGGTTTACACCTATAAAAGAGAGAGCC
GTTATCGTCTGTTTGTGGATGTACAGAGTGATATTATTGACACGCCCGGGCGACGGATGGTGATCCCCCT
GGCCAGTGCCCGTCTGCTGTCAGATAAAGTCTCCCGTGAACTTTACCCGGTGGTGCATATCGGGGATGAA
AGCTGGCGCATGATGACCACCGATATGGCCAGTGTGCCGGTCTCCGTTATCGGGGAAGAAGTGGCTGATC
TCAGCCACCGCGAAAATGACATCAAAAACGCCATTAACCTGATGTTCTGGGGAATATAAATGTCAGGCTC
CCTTATACACAGCCAGTGGCGCGCCGCTGCCCGAGACCGGCGGCTAATAGAAGCTTGTCGAGAAGTACTA
GAGGATCATAATCAGCCATACCACATTTGTAGAGGTTTTACTTGCTTTAAAAAACCTCCCACACCTCCCC
CTGAACCTGAAACATAAAATGAATGCAATTGTTGTTGTTAACTTGTTTATTGCAGCTTATAATGGTTACA
AATAAAGCAATAGCATCACAAATTTCACAAATAAAGCATTTTTTTCACTGCATTCTAGTTGTGGTTTGTC
CAAACTCATCAATGTATCTTATCATGTCTGGATCTGATCACTGCTTGAGCCTAGGAGATCCGAACCAGAT
AAGTGAAAGCCTGCATCCGCAGATCTTAATTAATAAAACACGATACATTGTTATTAGTACATTTATTAAG
CGCTAGATTCTGTGCGTTGTTGATTTACAGACAATTGTTGTACGTATTTTAATAATTCATTAAATTTATA
ATCTTTAGGGTGGTATGTTAGAGCGAAAATCAAATGATTTTCAGCGTCTTTATATCTGAATTTAAATATT
AAATCCTCAATAGATTTGTAAAATAGGTTTCGATTAGTTTCAAACAAGGGTTGTTTTTCCGAACCGATGG
CTGGACTATCTAATGGATTTTCGCTCAACGCCACAAAACTTGCCAAATCTTGTAGCAGCAATCTAGCTTT
GTCGATATTCGTTTGTGTTTTGTTTTGTAATAAAGGTTCGACGTCGTTCAAAATATTATGCGCTTTTGTA
TTTCTTTCATCACTGTCGTTAGTGTACAATTGACTCGACGTAAACACGTTAAATAACGCTTGGACATATT
TAACATCGGGCGTGTTAGCTTTATTAGGCCGATTATCGTCGTCGTCCCAACCCTCGTCGTTAGAAGTTGC
TTCCGAAGACGATTTTGCCATAGCCACACGACGCCTATTAATTGTGTCGGCTAACACGTCCGCGATCAAA
TTTGTAGTTGAGCTTTTTGGGCCTCATGGGCCTTCCGCTCACTGCCCGCTTTCCAGTCGGGAAACCTGTC
GTGCCAGCTGCATTAACATGGTCATAGCTGTTTCCTTGCGTATTGGGCGCTCTCCGCTTCCTCGCTCACT
GACTCGCTGCGCTCGGTCGTTCGGGTAAAGCCTGGGGTGCCTAATGAGCAAAAGGCCAGCAAAAGGCCAG
GAACCGTAAAAAGGCCGCGTTGCTGGCGTTTTTCCATAGGCTCCGCCCCCCTGACGAGCATCACAAAAAT
CGACGCTCAAGTCAGAGGTGGCGAAACCCGACAGGACTATAAAGATACCAGGCGTTTCCCCCTGGAAGCT
CCCTCGTGCGCTCTCCTGTTCCGACCCTGCCGCTTACCGGATACCTGTCCGCCTTTCTCCCTTCGGGAAG
CGTGGCGCTTTCTCATAGCTCACGCTGTAGGTATCTCAGTTCGGTGTAGGTCGTTCGCTCCAAGCTGGGC
TGTGTGCACGAACCCCCCGTTCAGCCCGACCGCTGCGCCTTATCCGGTAACTATCGTCTTGAGTCCAACC
CGGTAAGACACGACTTATCGCCACTGGCAGCAGCCACTGGTAACAGGATTAGCAGAGCGAGGTATGTAGG
CGGTGCTACAGAGTTCTTGAAGTGGTGGCCTAACTACGGCTACACTAGAAGAACAGTATTTGGTATCTGC
GCTCTGCTGAAGCCAGTTACCTTCGGAAAAAGAGTTGGTAGCTCTTGATCCGGCAAACAAACCACCGCTG
GTAGCGGTGGTTTTTTTGTTTGCAAGCAGCAGATTACGCGCAGAAAAAAAGGATCTCAAGAAGATCCTTT
GATCTTTTCTACGGGGTCTGACGCTCAGTGGAACGAAAACTCACGTTAAGGGATTTTGGTCATGAGATTA
TCAAAAAGGATCTTCACCTAGATCCTTTTAAATTAAAAATGAAGTTTTAAATCAATCTAAAGTATATATG
AGTAAACTTGGTCTGACAGTTACCAATGCTTAATCAGTGAGGCACCTATCTCAGCGATCTGTCTATTTCG
TTCATCCATAGTTGCCTGACTCCCCGTCGTGTAGATAACTACGATACGGGAGGGCTTACCATCTGGCCCC
AGTGCTGCAATGATACCGCGAGAACCACGCTCACCGGCTCCAGATTTATCAGCAATAAACCAGCCAGCCG
GAAGGGCCGAGCGCAGAAGTGGTCCTGCAACTTTATCCGCCTCCATCCAGTCTATTAATTGTTGCCGGGA
AGCTAGAGTAAGTAGTTCGCCAGTTAATAGTTTGCGCAACGTTGTTGCCATTGCTACAGGCATCGTGGTG
TCACGCTCGTCGTTTGGTATGGCTTCATTCAGCTCCGGTTCCCAACGATCAAGGCGAGTTACATGATCCC
CCATGTTGTGCAAAAAAGCGGTTAGCTCCTTCGGTCCTCCGATCGTTGTCAGAAGTAAGTTGGCCGCAGT
GTTATCACTCATGGTTATGGCAGCACTGCATAATTCTCTTACTGTCATGCCATCCGTAAGATGCTTTTCT
GTGACTGGTGAGTACTCAACCAAGTCATTCTGAGAATAGTGTATGCGGCGACCGAGTTGCTCTTGCCCGG
CGTCAATACGGGATAATACCGCGCCACATAGCAGAACTTTAAAAGTGCTCATCATTGGAAAACGTTCTTC
GGGGCGAAAACTCTCAAGGATCTTACCGCTGTTGAGATCCAGTTCGATGTAACCCACTCGTGCACCCAAC
TGATCTTCAGCATCTTTTACTTTCACCAGCGTTTCTGGGTGAGCAAAAACAGGAAGGCAAAATGCCGCAA
AAAAGGGAATAAGGGCGACACGGAAATGTTGAATACTCATACTCTTCCTTTTTCAATATTATTGAAGCAT
TTATCAGGGTTATTGTCTCATGAGCGGATACATATTTGAATGTATTTAGAAAAATAAACAAATAGGGGTT
CCGCGCACATTTCCCCGAAAAGTGCCACCTAAATTGTAAGCGTTAATATTTTGTTAAAATTCGCGTTAAA
TTTTTGTTAAATCAGCTCATTTTTTAACCAATAGGCCGAAATCGGCAAAATCCCTTATAAATCAAAAGAA
TAGACCGAGATAGGGTTGAGTGGCCGCTACAGGGCGCTCCCATTCGCCATTCAGGCTGCGCAACTGTTGG
GAAGGGCGTTTCGGTGCGGGCCTCTTCGCTATTACGCCAGCTGGCGAAAGGGGGATGTGCTGCAAGGCGA
TTAAGTTGGGTAACGCCAGGGTTTTCCCAGTCACGACGTTGTAAAACGACGGCCAGTGAGCGCGACGTAA
TACGACTCACTATAGGGCGAATTGGCGGAAGGCCGTCAAGGCCGTGACGTTAAAACTATTAAGCCATCCA
ATCGACCGTTAGTCGAATCAGGACCGCTGGTGCGAGAAGCCGCGAAGTATGGCGAATGCATCGTATAACG
TGTGGAGTCCGCTCATTAGAGCGTCATGTTTAGACAAGAAAGCTACATATTTAATTGATCCCGATGATTT
TATTGATAAATTGACCCTAACTCCATACACGGTATTCTACAATGGCGGGGTTTTGGTCAAAATTTCCGGA
CTGCGATTGTACATGCTGTTAACGGCTCCGCCCACTATTAATGAAATTAAAAATTCCAATTTTAAAAAAC
GCAGCAAGAGAAACATTTGTATGAAAGAATGCGTAGAAGGAAAGAAAAATGTCGTGGACATGCTGAACAA
CAAGATTAATATGCCTCCGTGTATAAAAAAAATATTGAACGATTTGAAAGAAAACAATGTACCGCGCGGC
GGTATGTACAGGAAGAGGTTTATACTAAACTGTTACATTGCAAACGTGGTTTCGTGTGCCAAGTGTGAAA
ACCGATGTTTAATCAAGGCTCTGACGCATTTCTACAACCACGACTCCAAGTGTGTGGGTGAAGTCATGCA
TCTTTTAATCAAATCCCAAGATGTGTATAAACCACCAAACTGCCAAAAAATGAAAACTGTGGACAAGCTC
TGTCCGTTTGCTGGCAACTGCAAGGGTCTCAATCCTATTTGTAATTATTGAATAATAAAACAATTATAAA
TGCTAAATTTGTTTTTTATTAACGATACAAACCAAACGCAACAAGAACATTTGTAGTATTATCTATAATT
GAAAACGCGTAGTTATAATCGCTGAGGTAATATTTAAAATCATTTTCAAATGATTCACAGTTAATTTGCG
ACAATATAATTTTATTTTCACATAAACTAGACGCCTTGTCGTCTTCTTCTTCGTATTCCTTCTCTTTTTC
ATTTTTCTCCTCATAAAAATTAACATAGTTATTATCGTATCCATATATGTATCTATCGTATAGAGTAAAT
TTTTTGTTGTCATAAATATATATGTCTTTTTTAATGGGGTGTATAGTACCGCTGCGCATAGTTTTTCTGT
AATTTACAACAGTGCTATTTTCTGGTAGTTCTTCGGAGTGTGTTGCTTTAATTATTAAATTTATATAATC
AATGAATTTGGGATCGTCGGTTTTGTACAATATGTTGCCGGCATAGTACGCAGCTTCTTCTAGTTCAATT
ACACCATTTTTTAGCAGCACCGGATTAACATAACTTTCCAAAATGTTGTACGAACCGTTAAACAAAAACA
GTTCACCTCCCTTTTCTATACTATTGTCTGCGAGCAGTTGTTTGTTGTTAAAAATAACAGCCATTGTAAT
GAGACGCACAAACTAATATCACAAGCTGCCACCATTTTGTTCGCCCAGGACTCTAGCTATAGTTCTAGTG
GTTGGCTACGTATACTCCGGAATATTAATAG
Features (pLannotate 1.2.2; 16 found; start..end, strand, type, name):
      1..92      +  promoter       polyhedrin promoter: polh from Autographa californica; promoter for the baculovirus polyhedrin gene
    152..169     +  CDS            7xHis (fragment): 6xHis affinity tag
    314..616     +  CDS            ccdB: CCDB_ECOLI - Also known as G, letB, letD. Experimental evidence at protein level: Swiss-Prot protein existence level 1. Toxic component of a type II toxin-antitoxin (TA) system, functioning in plasmid maintainence. Responsible for the post- segregational killing (PSK) of plasmid-free cells, also referred to as a plasmid addiction system. Half-life of over 2 hours. Cell killing by CcdB is accompanied by filamentation, defects in chromosome and plasmid segregation, defects in cell division, formation of anucleate cells, decreased DNA synthesis and plasmid loss. Interferes with the activity of DN
    704..787     +  CDS            large T antigen (fragment): large T antigen from SV40 (simian virus 40)
    810..944     +  polyA_signal   SV40 poly(A) signal: SV40 polyadenylation signal
   1017..1389    +  3'UTR          polyhedrin 3' UTR: 3' UTR from the Autographa californica nucleopolyhedrovirus polyhedrin gene (Suzuki et al., 2006)
   1649..1696    -  CDS            lacI (fragment): lac repressor; lacI; The lac repressor binds to the lac operator to inhibit transcription in E. coli. This inhibition can be relieved by adding lactose or isopropyl-β-D-thiogalactopyranoside (IPTG).
   1733..1773    -  rep_origin     RSF ori (fragment): Plasmids containing the RSF 1030 origin of replication can be propagated in E. coli cells that contain additional plasmids with compatible origins.
   1851..2439    -  rep_origin     ori: high-copy-number ColE1/pMB1/pBR322/pUC origin of replication
   2610..3470    -  CDS            AmpR: β-lactamase; bla; confers resistance to ampicillin, carbenicillin, and related antibiotics
   3471..3575    -  promoter       AmpR promoter: bla
   3601..3732    -  rep_origin     M13 ori (fragment): M13 bacteriophage origin of replication; arrow indicates direction of (+) strand synthesis
   3753..3909    -  CDS            lacZα (fragment): LacZα fragment of β-galactosidase; lacZ fragment
   3918..3936    +  promoter       T7 promoter: promoter for bacteriophage T7 RNA polymerase
   4039..4668    +  CDS            LEF-2: LEF2_NPVAC - Experimental evidence at protein level: Swiss-Prot protein existence level 1. Plays an essential role in viral DNA replication. Does not seem to participate in the initiation step but is rather important for the amplification of DNA. Also required for expression from the vp39 and polh promoters. From Autographa californica nuclear polyhedrosis virus (AcMNPV).
   4709..5314    +  CDS            ORF603: baculovirus ORF603 protein
