[The description below was written by a language model from this plasmid's Addgene catalogue record and pLannotate feature annotations shown in this document.]
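Description:
pOCC110 is a baculovirus transfer (shuttle) vector for insect-cell protein expression, built on the pOET1 backbone and belonging to the FlexiBAC vector series. It is an empty destination-style plasmid rather than a carrier of a specific gene. In E. coli it replicates from a high-copy ColE1/pUC-type origin and is selected with ampicillin through the β-lactamase gene. Because it carries the toxic gyrase poison ccdB, it is maintained in the ccdB-tolerant strain DB3.1. Short fragments annotated as lacI, RSF ori, M13 ori and lacZα, together with a T7 promoter, appear to be backbone remnants with no stated role.

The expression cassette sits downstream of the very late AcMNPV polyhedrin (polH) promoter and reads NcoI-HIS6-3C-NotI-ccdB-AscI-LPETGg-stop-HindIII, followed by an SV40 polyadenylation signal and the polyhedrin 3′ UTR. A gene of interest is cloned between NotI and AscI, displacing ccdB, so that in ordinary E. coli strains uncut or religated parental vector is counter-selected. The resulting protein carries an N-terminal six-histidine tag for affinity purification, removable with 3C protease. It also carries a C-terminal LPETG sortase recognition motif that permits sortase-mediated ligation of labels or other moieties. The cassette is flanked on one side by the viral LEF-2 and ORF603 sequences, with polyhedrin-locus sequence on the other. These flanks provide homology for recombination with a FlashBac bacmid in insect cells to generate recombinant baculovirus. The two sequence records (sequencing result and depositor sequence) differ by one nucleotide in length and in their start coordinates, but show the same features in the same order.
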