Addgene plasmid #118905: pOCC110
Purpose: shuttle vector for baculovirus production, using FlashBac bacmid; for recombinant protein with N-terminal HIS6, cleavable with 3C, and C-terminal sortase site (LPETGg)
Depositing lab: Marc Bickle & PEPC MPI CBG. Depositing organization: Max Planck Institute of Molecular Cell Biology and Genetics. Publication: FlexiBAC: a versatile, open-source baculovirus vector system for protein expression, secretion, and proteolytic processing. Lemaitre RP, Bogdanova A, Borgonovo B, Woodruff JB, Drechsel DN. BMC Biotechnol. 2019 Mar 29;19(1):20. doi: 10.1186/s12896-019-0512-z. PubMed 30925874.
Backbone
  Vector backbone: pOET1
  Backbone size w/o insert (bp): 4900
  Vector type: Insect Expression
Growth in bacteria
  Bacterial resistance: Ampicillin, 100 μg/mL
  Growth temperature: 37°C
  Growth strain: DB3.1
  Copy number: High Copy
Gene/Insert
  Gene/Insert name: NcoI-HIS6-3C-NotI-ccdB-AscI-LPETGg-stop-HindIII cassette
  Promoter: polH
  Tag / fusion protein: HIS6, cleavable with 3C protease (N terminal on backbone); LPETGg (C terminal on backbone)
  Cloning method: Restriction Enzyme; 5′ cloning site NotI (unknown if destroyed); 3′ cloning site AscI (unknown if destroyed)
Terms and licenses: Academic/Nonprofit Terms; Industry Terms: Not Available to Industry
How to cite: pOCC110 was a gift from Marc Bickle & PEPC MPI CBG (Addgene plasmid # 118905 ; http://n2t.net/addgene:118905 ; RRID:Addgene_118905)
